Addgene plasmid #58473: pEGFP-C1 F-tractin-EGFP
Purpose: Expresses a cytoplasmic actin filament reporter, the neuronal inositol 1,4,5-triphosphate 3-kinase A actin-binding domain known as F-tractin, on a CMV promoter
Depositing lab: Dyche Mullins. Depositing organization: University of California, San Francisco (UCSF). Publication: Comparative analysis of tools for live cell imaging of actin network architecture. Belin BJ, Goins LM, Mullins RD. Bioarchitecture. 2015 Aug 28:1-14. 10.1080/19490992.2014.1047714 PubMed 26317264.
Backbone
  Vector backbone: pEGFP-C1
  Backbone manufacturer: Clontech
  Backbone size w/o insert (bp): 4700
  Total vector size (bp): 4833
  Vector type: Mammalian Expression
  Selectable markers: Neomycin (select with G418)
Growth in bacteria
  Bacterial resistance: Kanamycin, 50 μg/mL
  Growth temperature: 37°C
  Growth strain: Top10
  Copy number: High Copy
Gene/Insert
  Gene/Insert name: F-tractin
  Species: R. norvegicus (rat)
  Insert size (bp): 727
  GenBank ID: NM_031045.2
  Entrez Gene: Itpka
  Promoter: CMV
  Tag / fusion protein: EGFP (C terminal on insert)
  Cloning method: Ligation Independent Cloning
  Sequencing primers: 5′ CMV Forward; 3′ EGFP Reverse
Resource information
  A portion of this plasmid was derived from a plasmid made by: F-tractin was inserted into the pEGFP-C1 backbone via GenScript's custom cloning services.
Terms and licenses: Academic/Nonprofit Terms; Industry Terms: Not Available to Industry
How to cite: pEGFP-C1 F-tractin-EGFP was a gift from Dyche Mullins (Addgene plasmid # 58473 ; http://n2t.net/addgene:58473 ; RRID:Addgene_58473)
