[The description below was written by a language model from this plasmid's Addgene catalogue record and pLannotate feature annotations shown in this document.]
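Description:
pEGFP-C1 F-tractin-EGFP is a mammalian expression plasmid built on the Clontech pEGFP-C1 backbone that produces a fluorescent reporter for filamentous actin. It is propagated in E. coli as a high-copy plasmid through its ColE1/pUC-type origin and also carries an f1 phage origin. A single Tn5 NeoR/KanR (aminoglycoside phosphotransferase) gene provides selection in both hosts. A bacterial bla-type promoter drives it for kanamycin resistance, and the SV40 enhancer/early promoter, together with the HSV TK polyadenylation signal, drives it for G418 selection of transfected mammalian cells.

The payload is F-tractin, the actin-binding domain of the neuronal inositol 1,4,5-trisphosphate 3-kinase A (Itpka), which the catalogue lists as rat. The annotation software matched the fragment to the mouse orthologue, probably because of sequence similarity. The human CMV immediate-early enhancer and promoter drive a short Itpka fragment of about 140 bp, followed by EGFP, so the fluorescent protein lies at the C-terminus of the actin-binding peptide even though the backbone is a "C1" vector. The residual multiple cloning site sits downstream of EGFP, and the SV40 poly(A) signal terminates the transcript. The catalogue insert size of 727 bp does not match the annotated Itpka fragment and is closer to the length of EGFP. The sequenced record (4,868 nt) is also slightly longer than the stated total size.

The construct is intended for transient or stable expression in mammalian cells to label cytoplasmic actin filaments for live-cell imaging. It was deposited with a study comparing probes for visualising actin network architecture.
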