Features (pLannotate 1.2.2; 15 found; start..end, strand, type, name):
     61..364     +  enhancer       CMV enhancer: human cytomegalovirus immediate early enhancer
    365..568     +  promoter       CMV promoter: human cytomegalovirus (CMV) immediate early promoter
    585..725     +  CDS            Itpka (fragment): IP3KA_MOUSE - Experimental evidence at protein level: Swiss-Prot protein existence level 1. From Mus musculus (Mouse).
    750..1466    +  CDS            EGFP: EGFP is a basic (constitutively fluorescent) green fluorescent protein published in 1996, derived from Aequorea victoria. It is reported to be a rapidly-maturing weak dimer with moderate acid sensitivity.
   1467..1532    +  misc_feature   MCS: multiple cloning site
   1549..1633    +  CDS            large T antigen (fragment): large T antigen from SV40 (simian virus 40)
   1656..1777    +  polyA_signal   SV40 poly(A) signal: SV40 polyadenylation signal
   1811..2239    -  rep_origin     f1 ori (sequence partly withheld): f1 bacteriophage origin of replication; arrow indicates direction of (+) strand synthesis
   2266..2370    +  promoter       AmpR promoter: bla
   2372..2729    +  promoter       SV40 promoter: SV40 enhancer and early promoter
   2764..3558    +  CDS            NeoR/KanR: aminoglycoside phosphotransferase from Tn5; aph(3')-II (or nptII); confers resistance to neomycin, kanamycin, and G418 (Geneticin®)
   3579..3731    +  CDS            ble (fragment): BLE_KLEPN - Experimental evidence at protein level: Swiss-Prot protein existence level 1. Binding protein with a strong affinity to the bleomycin family of antibiotics. Binds to CL990; an antimitotic-antibiotic compound. From Klebsiella pneumoniae.
   3790..3837    +  polyA_signal   HSV TK poly(A) signal: herpes simplex virus thymidine kinase polyadenylation signal (Cole and Stacy, 1985)
   3928..3944    -  polyA_signal   bGH poly(A) signal (fragment): bovine growth hormone polyadenylation signal
   4166..4754    +  rep_origin     ori: high-copy-number ColE1/pMB1/pBR322/pUC origin of replication
>Addgene plasmid #58473 | pEGFP-C1 F-tractin-EGFP | addgene full sequence | sequence record 244703 | Addgene NGS Result
TAGTTATTAATAGTAATCAATTACGGGGTCATTAGTTCATAGCCCATATATGGAGTTCCGCGTTACATAA
CTTACGGTAAATGGCCCGCCTGGCTGACCGCCCAACGACCCCCGCCCATTGACGTCAATAATGACGTATG
TTCCCATAGTAACGCCAATAGGGACTTTCCATTGACGTCAATGGGTGGAGTATTTACGGTAAACTGCCCA
CTTGGCAGTACATCAAGTGTATCATATGCCAAGTACGCCCCCTATTGACGTCAATGACGGTAAATGGCCC
GCCTGGCATTATGCCCAGTACATGACCTTATGGGACTTTCCTACTTGGCAGTACATCTACGTATTAGTCA
TCGCTATTACCATGGTGATGCGGTTTTGGCAGTACATCAATGGGCGTGGATAGCGGTTTGACTCACGGGG
ATTTCCAAGTCTCCACCCCATTGACGTCAATGGGAGTTTGTTTTGGCACCAAAATCAACGGGACTTTCCA
AAATGTCGTAACAACTCCGCCCCATTGACGCAAATGGGCGGTAGGCGTGTACGGTGGGAGGTCTATATAA
GCAGAGCTGGTTTAGTGAACCGTCAGATCCGCTAGCATGGCGCGACCACGGGGCGCGGGGCCCTGCAGCC
CCGGGTTGGAGCGGGCTCCGCGCCGGAGCGTCGGGGAGCTGCGCCTGCTCTTCGAAGCGCGCTGCGCCGC
AGTCGCCGCCGCAGCGGCCGCAGGGGGGCTAGCGCTACCGGTCGCCACCATGGTGAGCAAGGGCGAGGAG
CTGTTCACCGGGGTGGTGCCCATCCTGGTCGAGCTGGACGGCGACGTAAACGGCCACAAGTTCAGCGTGT
CCGGCGAGGGCGAGGGCGATGCCACCTACGGCAAGCTGACCCTGAAGTTCATCTGCACCACCGGCAAGCT
GCCCGTGCCCTGGCCCACCCTCGTGACCACCCTGACCTACGGCGTGCAGTGCTTCAGCCGCTACCCCGAC
CACATGAAGCAGCACGACTTCTTCAAGTCCGCCATGCCCGAAGGCTACGTCCAGGAGCGCACCATCTTCT
TCAAGGACGACGGCAACTACAAGACCCGCGCCGAGGTGAAGTTCGAGGGCGACACCCTGGTGAACCGCAT
CGAGCTGAAGGGCATCGACTTCAAGGAGGACGGCAACATCCTGGGGCACAAGCTGGAGTACAACTACAAC
AGCCACAACGTCTATATCATGGCCGACAAGCAGAAGAACGGCATCAAGGTGAACTTCAAGATCCGCCACA
ACATCGAGGACGGCAGCGTGCAGCTCGCCGACCACTACCAGCAGAACACCCCCATCGGCGACGGCCCCGT
GCTGCTGCCCGACAACCACTACCTGAGCACCCAGTCCGCCCTGAGCAAAGACCCCAACGAGAAGCGCGAT
CACATGGTCCTGCTGGAGTTCGTGACCGCCGCCGGGATCACTCTCGGCATGGACGAGCTGTACAAGTCCG
GACTCAGATCTCGAGCTCAAGCTTCGAATTCTGCAGTCGACGGTACCGCGGGCCCGGGATCCACCGGATC
TAGATAACTGATCATAATCAGCCATACCACATTTGTAGAGGTTTTACTTGCTTTAAAAAACCTCCCACAC
CTCCCCCTGAACCTGAAACATAAAATGAATGCAATTGTTGTTGTTAACTTGTTTATTGCAGCTTATAATG
GTTACAAATAAAGCAATAGCATCACAAATTTCACAAATAAAGCATTTTTTTCACTGCATTCTAGTTGTGG
TTTGTCCAAACTCATCAATGTATCTTAACGCGTAAATTGTAAGCGTTAATATTTTGTTAAAATTCGCGTT
AAATTTTTGTTAAATCAGCTCATTTTTTAACCAATAGGCCGAAATCGGCAAAATCCCTTATAAATCAAAA
GAATAGACCGAGATAGGGT
[37 nt withheld, positions 1910-1946]
AAAGAACGTGGACTCCAACGTCAAAGG
[49 nt withheld, positions 1974-2022]
T
[91 nt withheld, positions 2024-2114]
G
[124 nt withheld, positions 2116-2239]
CAGGTGGCACTTTTCGGGGAAATGTGCGCGGAACCCCTATTTGTTTATTTTTCTAAATACATTCAAATAT
GTATCCGCTCATGAGACAATAACCCTGATAAATGCTTCAATAATATTGAAAAAGGAAGAGTCCTGAGGCG
GAAAGAACCAGCTGTGGAATGTGTGTCAGTTAGGGTGTGGAAAGTCCCCAGGCTCCCCAGCAGGCAGAAG
TATGCAAAGCATGCATCTCAATTAGTCAGCAACCAGGTGTGGAAAGTCCCCAGGCTCCCCAGCAGGCAGA
AGTATGCAAAGCATGCATCTCAATTAGTCAGCAACCATAGTCCCGCCCCTAACTCCGCCCATCCCGCCCC
TAACTCCGCCCAGTTCCGCCCATTCTCCGCCCCATGGCTGACTAATTTTTTTTATTTATGCAGAGGCCGA
GGCCGCCTCGGCCTCTGAGCTATTCCAGAAGTAGTGAGGAGGCTTTTTTGGAGGCCTAGGCTTTTGCAAA
GATCGATCAAGAGACAGGATGAGGATCGTTTCGCATGATTGAACAAGATGGATTGCACGCAGGTTCTCCG
GCCGCTTGGGTGGAGAGGCTATTCGGCTATGACTGGGCACAACAGACAATCGGCTGCTCTGATGCCGCCG
TGTTCCGGCTGTCAGCGCAGGGGCGCCCGGTTCTTTTTGTCAAGACCGACCTGTCCGGTGCCCTGAATGA
ACTGCAAGACGAGGCAGCGCGGCTATCGTGGCTGGCCACGACGGGCGTTCCTTGCGCAGCTGTGCTCGAC
GTTGTCACTGAAGCGGGAAGGGACTGGCTGCTATTGGGCGAAGTGCCGGGGCAGGATCTCCTGTCATCTC
ACCTTGCTCCTGCCGAGAAAGTATCCATCATGGCTGATGCAATGCGGCGGCTGCATACGCTTGATCCGGC
TACCTGCCCATTCGACCACCAAGCGAAACATCGCATCGAGCGAGCACGTACTCGGATGGAAGCCGGTCTT
GTCGATCAGGATGATCTGGACGAAGAGCATCAGGGGCTCGCGCCAGCCGAACTGTTCGCCAGGCTCAAGG
CGAGCATGCCCGACGGCGAGGATCTCGTCGTGACCCATGGCGATGCCTGCTTGCCGAATATCATGGTGGA
AAATGGCCGCTTTTCTGGATTCATCGACTGTGGCCGGCTGGGTGTGGCGGACCGCTATCAGGACATAGCG
TTGGCTACCCGTGATATTGCTGAAGAGCTTGGCGGCGAATGGGCTGACCGCTTCCTCGTGCTTTACGGTA
TCGCCGCTCCCGATTCGCAGCGCATCGCCTTCTATCGCCTTCTTGACGAGTTCTTCTGAGCGGGACTCTG
GGGTTCGAAATGACCGACCAAGCGACGCCCAACCTGCCATCACGAGATTTCGATTCCACCGCCGCCTTCT
ATGAAAGGTTGGGCTTCGGAATCGTTTTCCGGGACGCCGGCTGGATGATCCTCCAGCGCGGGGATCTCAT
GCTGGAGTTCTTCGCCCACCCTAGGGGGAGGCTAACTGAAACACGGAAGGAGACAATACCGGAAGGAACC
CGCGCTATGACGGCAATAAAAAGACAGAATAAAACGCACGGTGTTGGGTCGTTTGTTCATAAACGCGGGG
TTCGGTCCCAGGGCTGGCACTCTGTCGATACCCCACCGAGACCCCATTGGGGCCAATACGCCCGCGTTTC
TTCCTTTTCCCCACCCCACCCCCCAAGTTCGGGTGAAGGCCCAGGGCTCGCAGCCAACGTCGGGGCGGCA
GGCCCTGCCATAGCCTCAGGTTACTCATATATACTTTAGATTGATTTAAAACTTCATTTTTAATTTAAAA
GGATCTAGGTGAAGATCCTTTTTGATAATCTCATGACCAAAATCCCTTAACGTGAGTTTTCGTTCCACTG
AGCGTCAGACCCCGTAGAAAAGATCAAAGGATCTTCTTGAGATCCTTTTTTTCTGCGCGTAATCTGCTGC
TTGCAAACAAAAAAACCACCGCTACCAGCGGTGGTTTGTTTGCCGGATCAAGAGCTACCAACTCTTTTTC
CGAAGGTAACTGGCTTCAGCAGAGCGCAGATACCAAATACTGTTCTTCTAGTGTAGCCGTAGTTAGGCCA
CCACTTCAAGAACTCTGTAGCACCGCCTACATACCTCGCTCTGCTAATCCTGTTACCAGTGGCTGCTGCC
AGTGGCGATAAGTCGTGTCTTACCGGGTTGGACTCAAGACGATAGTTACCGGATAAGGCGCAGCGGTCGG
GCTGAACGGGGGGTTCGTGCACACAGCCCAGCTTGGAGCGAACGACCTACACCGAACTGAGATACCTACA
GCGTGAGCTATGAGAAAGCGCCACGCTTCCCGAAGGGAGAAAGGCGGACAGGTATCCGGTAAGCGGCAGG
GTCGGAACAGGAGAGCGCACGAGGGAGCTTCCAGGGGGAAACGCCTGGTATCTTTATAGTCCTGTCGGGT
TTCGCCACCTCTGACTTGAGCGTCGATTTTTGTGATGCTCGTCAGGGGGGCGGAGCCTATGGAAAAACGC
CAGCAACGCGGCCTTTTTACGGTTCCTGGCCTTTTGCTGGCCTTTTGCTCACATGTTCTTTCCTGCGTTA
TCCCCTGATTCTGTGGATAACCGTATTACCGCCATGCAT
