>Addgene plasmid #58473 | pEGFP-C1 F-tractin-EGFP | addgene partial sequence | sequence record 101151 | CMV-F 5'-CGCAAATGGGCGGTAGGCGTG-3'
GTGAACCGTCAGATCCGCTAGCATGGCGCGACCACGGGGCGCGGGGCCCTGCAGCCCCGGGTTGGAGCGG
GCTCCGCGCCGGAGCGTCGGGGAGCTGCGCCTGCTCTTCGAAGCGCGCTGCGCCGCAGTCGCCGCCGCAG
CGGCCGCAGGGGGGCTAGCGCTACCGGTCGCCACCATGGTGAGCAAGGGCGAGGAGCTGTTCACCGGGGT
GGTGCCCATCCTGGTCGAGCTGGACGGCGACGTAAACGGCCACAAGTTCAGCGTGTCCGGCGAGGGCGAG
GGCGATGCCACCTACGGCAAGCTGACCCTGAAGTTCATCTGCACCACCGGCAAGCTGCCCGTGCCCTGGC
CCACCCTCGTGACCACCCTGACCTACGGCGTGCAGTGCTTCAGCCGCTACCCCGACCACATGAAGCAGCA
CGACTTCTTCAAGTCCGCCATGCCCGAAGGCTACGTCCAGGAGCGCACCATCTTCTTCAAGGACGACGGC
AACTACAAGACCCGCGCCGAGGTGAAGTTCGAGGGCGACACCCTGGTGAACCGCATCGAGCTGAAGGGCA
TCGACTTCAAGGAGGACGGCAACATCCTGGGGCACAAGCTGGAGTACAACTACAACAGCCACAACGTCTA
TATCATGGCCGACAAGCAGAAGAACGGCATCAAGGTGAACTTCAAGATCCGCCACAACATCGAGGACGGC
AGCGTGCAGCTCGCCGACCACTACCAGCAGAACACCCCCATCGGCGACGGCCCCGTGCTGCTGCCCGACA
ACCACTACCTGAGCACCCAGTCCGCCCTGAGCAAAGA
