>Addgene plasmid #58473 | pEGFP-C1 F-tractin-EGFP | addgene partial sequence | sequence record 101159 | EGFP-N 5'-CGTCGCCGTCCAGCTCGACCAG-3'
GTATTACCGCCATGCATTAGTTATTAATAGTAATCAATTACGGGGTCATTAGTTCATAGCCCATATATGG
AGTTCCGCGTTACATAACTTACGGTAAATGGCCCGCCTGGCTGACCGCCCAACGACCCCCGCCCATTGAC
GTCAATAATGACGTATGTTCCCATAGTAACGCCAATAGGGACTTTCCATTGACGTCAATGGGTGGAGTAT
TTACGGTAAACTGCCCACTTGGCAGTACATCAAGTGTATCATATGCCAAGTACGCCCCCTATTGACGTCA
ATGACGGTAAATGGCCCGCCTGGCATTATGCCCAGTACATGACCTTATGGGACTTTCCTACTTGGCAGTA
CATCTACGTATTAGTCATCGCTATTACCATGGTGATGCGGTTTTGGCAGTACATCAATGGGCGTGGATAG
CGGTTTGACTCACGGGGATTTCCAAGTCTCCACCCCATTGACGTCAATGGGAGTTTGTTTTGGCACCAAA
ATCAACGGGACTTTCCAAAATGTCGTAACAACTCCGCCCCATTGACGCAAATGGGCGGTAGGCGTGTACG
GTGGGAGGTCTATATAAGCAGAGCTGGTTTAGTGAACCGTCAGATCCGCTAGCATGGCGCGACCACGGGG
CGCGGGGCCCTGCAGCCCCGGGTTGGAGCGGGCTCCGCGCCGGAGCGTCGGGGAGCTGCGCCTGCTCTTC
GAAGCGCGCTGCGCCGCAGTCGCCGCCGCAGCGGCCGCAGGGGGGCTAGCGCTACCGGTCGCCACCAT
